>Addgene plasmid #82170 | pDONR223_XIAP_WT | addgene full sequence | sequence record 163816 | Addgene NGS result
GGCAGTTCCCTACTCTCGCGTTAACGCTAGCATGGATGTTTTCCCAGTCACGACGTTGTAAAACGACGGC
CAGTCTTAAGCTCGGGCCCCAAATAATGATTTTATTTTGACTGATAGTGACCTGTTCGTTGCAACAAATT
GATGAGCAATGCTTTTTTATAATGCCAACTTTGTACAAAAAAGTTGGCACCATGACTTTTAACAGTTTTG
AAGGATCTAAAACTTGTGTACCTGCAGACATCAATAAGGAAGAAGAATTTGTAGAAGAGTTTAATAGATT
AAAAACTTTTGCTAATTTTCCAAGTGGTAGTCCTGTTTCAGCATCAACACTGGCACGAGCAGGGTTTCTT
TATACTGGTGAAGGAGATACCGTGCGGTGCTTTAGTTGTCATGCAGCTGTAGATAGGTGGCAATATGGAG
ACTCAGCAGTTGGAAGACACAGGAAAGTATCCCCAAATTGCAGATTTATCAACGGCTTTTATCTTGAAAA
TAGTGCCACGCAGTCTACAAATTCTGGTATCCAGAATGGTCAGTACAAAGTTGAAAACTATCTGGGAAGC
AGAGATCATTTTGCCTTAGACAGGCCATCTGAGACACATGCAGACTATCTTTTGAGAACTGGGCAGGTTG
TAGATATATCAGACACCATATACCCGAGGAACCCTGCCATGTATAGTGAAGAAGCTAGATTAAAGTCCTT
TCAGAACTGGCCAGACTATGCTCACCTAACCCCAAGAGAGTTAGCAAGTGCTGGACTCTACTACACAGGT
ATTGGTGACCAAGTGCAGTGCTTTTGTTGTGGTGGAAAACTGAAAAATTGGGAACCTTGTGATCGTGCCT
GGTCAGAACACAGGCGACACTTTCCTAATTGCTTCTTTGTTTTGGGCCGGAATCTTAATATTCGAAGTGA
ATCTGATGCTGTGAGTTCTGATAGGAATTTCCCAAATTCAACAAATCTTCCAAGAAATCCATCCATGGCA
GATTATGAAGCACGGATCTTTACTTTTGGGACATGGATATACTCAGTTAACAAGGAGCAGCTTGCAAGAG
CTGGATTTTATGCTTTAGGTGAAGGTGATAAAGTAAAGTGCTTTCACTGTGGAGGAGGGCTAACTGATTG
GAAGCCCAGTGAAGACCCTTGGGAACAACATGCTAAATGGTATCCAGGGTGCAAATATCTGTTAGAACAG
AAGGGACAAGAATATATAAACAATATTCATTTAACTCATTCACTTGAGGAGTGTCTGGTAAGAACTACTG
AGAAAACACCATCACTAACTAGAAGAATTGATGATACCATCTTCCAAAATCCTATGGTACAAGAAGCTAT
ACGAATGGGGTTCAGTTTCAAGGACATTAAGAAAATAATGGAGGAAAAAATTCAGATATCTGGGAGCAAC
TATAAATCACTTGAGGTTCTGGTTGCAGATCTAGTGAATGCTCAGAAAGACAGTATGCAAGATGAGTCAA
GTCAGACTTCATTACAGAAAGAGATTAGTACTGAAGAGCAGCTAAGGCGCCTGCAAGAGGAGAAGCTTTG
CAAAATCTGTATGGATAGAAATATTGCTATCGTTTTTGTTCCTTGTGGACATCTAGTCACTTGTAAACAA
TGTGCTGAAGCAGTTGACAAGTGTCCCATGTGCTACACAGTCATTACTTTCAAGCAAAAAATTTTTATGT
CTTAATTGCCAACTTTCTTGTACAAAGTTGGCATTATAAGAAAGCATTGCTTATCAATTTGTTGCAACGA
ACAGGTCACTATCAGTCAAAATAAAATCATTATTTGCCATCCAGCTGATATCCCCTATAGTGAGTCGTAT
TACATGGTCATAGCTGTTTCCTGGCAGCTCTGGCCCGTGTCTCAAAATCTCTGATGTTACATTGCACAAG
ATAAAAATATATCATCATGCCTCCTCTAGACCAGCCAGGACAGAAATGCCTCGACTTCGCTGCTACCCAA
GGTTGCCGGGTGACGCACACCGTGGAAACGGATGAAGGCACGAACCCAGTGGACATAAGCCTGTTCGGTT
CGTAAGCTGTAATGCAAGTAGCGTATGCGCTCACGCAACTGGTCCAGAACCTTGACCGAACGCAGCGGTG
GTAACGGCGCAGTGGCGGTTTTCATGGCTTGTTATGACTGTTTTTTTGGGGTACAGTCTATGCCTCGGGC
ATCCAAGCAGCAAGCGCGTTACGCCGTGGGTCGATGTTTGATGTTATGGAGCAGCAACGATGTTACGCAG
CAGGGCAGTCGCCCTAAAACAAAGTTAAACATTATGAGGGAAGCGGTGATCGCCGAAGTATCGACTCAAC
TATCAGAGGTAGTTGGCGTCATCGAGCGCCATCTCGAACCGACGTTGCTGGCCGTACATTTGTACGGCTC
CGCAGTGGATGGCGGCCTGAAGCCACACAGTGATATTGATTTGCTGGTTACGGTGACCGTAAGGCTTGAT
GAAACAACGCGGCGAGCTTTGATCAACGACCTTTTGGAAACTTCGGCTTCCCCTGGAGAGAGCGAGATTC
TCCGCGCTGTAGAAGTCACCATTGTTGTGCACGACGACATCATTCCGTGGCGTTATCCAGCTAAGCGCGA
ACTGCAATTTGGAGAATGGCAGCGCAATGACATTCTTGCAGGTATCTTCGAGCCAGCCACGATCGACATT
GATCTGGCTATCTTGCTGACAAAAGCAAGAGAACATAGCGTTGCCTTGGTAGGTCCAGCGGCGGAGGAAC
TCTTTGATCCGGTTCCTGAACAGGATCTATTTGAGGCGCTAAATGAAACCTTAACGCTATGGAACTCGCC
GCCCGACTGGGCTGGCGATGAGCGAAATGTAGTGCTTACGTTGTCCCGCATTTGGTACAGCGCAGTAACC
GGCAAAATCGCGCCGAAGGATGTCGCTGCCGACTGGGCAATGGAGCGCCTGCCGGCCCAGTATCAGCCCG
TCATACTTGAAGCTAGACAGGCTTATCTTGGACAAGAAGAAGATCGCTTGGCCTCGCGCGCAGATCAGTT
GGAAGAATTTGTCCACTACGTGAAAGGCGAGATCACCAAGGTAGTCGGCAAATAACCCTCGAGCCACCCA
TGACCAAAATCCCTTAACGTGAGTTACGCGTCGTTCCACTGAGCGTCAGACCCCGTAGAAAAGATCAAAG
GATCTTCTTGAGATCCTTTTTTTCTGCGCGTAATCTGCTGCTTGCAAACAAAAAAACCACCGCTACCAGC
GGTGGTTTGTTTGCCGGATCAAGAGCTACCAACTCTTTTTCCGAAGGTAACTGGCTTCAGCAGAGCGCAG
ATACCAAATACTGTTCTTCTAGTGTAGCCGTAGTTAGGCCACCACTTCAAGAACTCTGTAGCACCGCCTA
CATACCTCGCTCTGCTAATCCTGTTACCAGTGGCTGCTGCCAGTGGCGATAAGTCGTGTCTTACCGGGTT
GGACTCAAGACGATAGTTACCGGATAAGGCGCAGCGGTCGGGCTGAACGGGGGGTTCGTGCACACAGCCC
AGCTTGGAGCGAACGACCTACACCGAACTGAGATACCTACAGCGTGAGCTATGAGAAAGCGCCACGCTTC
CCGAAGGGAGAAAGGCGGACAGGTATCCGGTAAGCGGCAGGGTCGGAACAGGAGAGCGCACGAGGGAGCT
TCCAGGGGGAAACGCCTGGTATCTTTATAGTCCTGTCGGGTTTCGCCACCTCTGACTTGAGCGTCGATTT
TTGTGATGCTCGTCAGGGGGGCGGAGCCTATGGAAAAACGCCAGCAACGCGGCCTTTTTACGGTTCCTGG
CCTTTTGCTGGCCTTTTGCTCACATGTTCTTTCCTGCGTTATCCCCTGATTCTGTGGATAACCGTATTAC
CGCCTTTGAGTGAGCTGATACCGCTCGCCGCAGCCGAACGACCGAGCGCAGCGAGTCAGTGAGCGAGGAA
GCGGAAGAGCGCCCAATACGCAAACCGCCTCTCCCCGCGCGTTGGCCGATTCATTAATGCAGCTGGCACG
ACAGGTTTCCCGACTGGAAAGCGGGCAGTGAGCGCAACGCAATTAATACGCGTACCGCTAGCCAGGAAGA
GTTTGTAGAAACGCAAAAAGGCCATCCGTCAGGATGGCCTTCTGCTTAGTTTGATGCCTGGCAGTTTATG
GCGGGCGTCCTGCCCGCCACCCTCCGGGCCGTTGCTTCACAACGTTCAAATCCGCTCCCGGCGGATTTGT
CCTACTCAGGAGAGCGTTCACCGACAAACAACAGATAAAACGAAAGGCCCAGTCTTCCGACTGAGCCTTT
CGTTTTATTTGATGCCT
Features (pLannotate 1.2.2; 12 found; start..end, strand, type, name):
     38..74      -  CDS            lacZα (fragment): LacZα fragment of β-galactosidase; lacZ fragment
     91..186     +  protein_bind   attL3: mutant version of attL; recombination site for the Gateway® LR reaction LR Clonase™
    192..1682    +  CDS            XIAP: XIAP_HUMAN - Also known as API3, BIRC4, IAP3. Experimental evidence at protein level: Swiss-Prot protein existence level 1. Multi-functional protein which regulates not only caspases and apoptosis, but also modulates inflammatory signaling and immunity, copper homeostasis, mitogenic kinase signaling, cell proliferation, as well as cell invasion and metastasis. Acts as a direct caspase inhibitor. Directly bind to the active site pocket of CASP3 and CASP7 and obstructs substrate entry. Inactivates CASP9 by keeping it in a monomeric, inactive state. Acts as an E3 ubiquitin-protein ligase regulati
   1690..1785    -  protein_bind   attL3: mutant version of attL; recombination site for the Gateway® LR reaction LR Clonase™
   1804..1822    -  promoter       T7 promoter: promoter for bacteriophage T7 RNA polymerase
   2012..2035    +  promoter       Pc promoter (fragment): intI1 (promoter lies within the coding sequence); class 1 integron promoter
   2211..2267    +  CDS            GmR (fragment): gentamycin acetyltransferase; aacC1; confers resistance to gentamycin
   2274..3065    +  CDS            SmR: aminoglycoside adenylyltransferase (Murphy, 1985); aadA; confers resistance to spectinomycin and streptomycin
   3158..3746    +  rep_origin     ori: high-copy-number ColE1/pMB1/pBR322/pUC origin of replication
   3929..4021    +  CDS            lacI (fragment): lac repressor; lacI; The lac repressor binds to the lac operator to inhibit transcription in E. coli. This inhibition can be relieved by adding lactose or isopropyl-β-D-thiogalactopyranoside (IPTG).
   4076..4103    -  terminator     rrnB T2 terminator: transcription terminator T2 from the E. coli rrnB gene
   4235..4278    +  terminator     rrnB T1 terminator: Escherichia coli rrnB; transcription terminator T1 from the E. coli rrnB gene
