[The description below was written by a language model from this plasmid's Addgene catalogue record and pLannotate feature annotations shown in this document.]
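Description:
pDONR223_XIAP_WT is a Gateway entry clone built on the Invitrogen pDONR223 backbone, carrying the wild-type human XIAP open reading frame (X-linked inhibitor of apoptosis, also known as BIRC4 or API3). It is a bacterial propagation and shuttle plasmid rather than an expression vector. The record lists no promoter for the insert, and the only nearby promoter annotated is a T7 promoter lying downstream of the cassette on the opposite strand. The plasmid replicates at high copy in E. coli from a ColE1/pUC-type origin. It is selected with spectinomycin through the aadA (SmR) aminoglycoside adenylyltransferase gene, which sits downstream of a class 1 integron Pc promoter fragment and a short remnant of a gentamicin resistance gene. rrnB T1 and T2 terminators and small lacZα and lacI fragments are backbone remnants.

The XIAP coding sequence, roughly 1.5 kb in a sequenced plasmid of about 4.3 kb, is flanked by two attL recombination sites in opposing orientation. The annotation software labels both as attL3, probably a nearest-match call rather than two identical sites. These sites allow LR Clonase-mediated transfer of the ORF into any compatible Gateway destination vector, which then supplies the promoter, tags and host-specific elements. The depositor notes the clone is in the "closed" configuration, with a stop codon immediately after the insert, so C-terminal fusions from a destination vector will not be translated. XIAP encodes a direct inhibitor of caspases 3, 7 and 9 that also has E3 ubiquitin ligase activity. This clone belongs to the Target Accelerator Plasmid Collection, where wild-type ORFs serve as reference alleles alongside cancer-associated variants in functional studies.
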