Addgene plasmid #82170: pDONR223_XIAP_WT
Purpose: Gateway Donor vector containing XIAP , part of the Target Accelerator Plasmid Collection.
Depositing lab: Jesse Boehm & William Hahn & David Root. Depositing organization: Broad Institute. Publication: Systematic Functional Interrogation of Rare Cancer Variants Identifies Oncogenic Alleles. Kim E, Ilic N, Shrestha Y, Zou L, Kamburov A, Zhu C, Yang X, Lubonja R, Tran N, Nguyen C, Lawrence MS, Piccioni F, Bagul M, Doench JG, Chouinard CR, Wu X, Hogstrom L, Natoli T, Tamayo P, Horn H, Corsello SM, Lage K, Root DE, Subramanian A, Golub TR, Getz G, Boehm JS, Hahn WC. Cancer Discov. 2016 Jul;6(7):714-26. doi: 10.1158/2159-8290.CD-16-0160. Epub 2016 May 4. PubMed 27147599.
Backbone
  Vector backbone: pDONR223
  Backbone manufacturer: Invitrogen
  Backbone size w/o insert (bp): 2790
  Vector type: Gateway Entry vector
Growth in bacteria
  Bacterial resistance: Spectinomycin, 50 μg/mL
  Growth temperature: 37°C
  Growth strain: DH5alpha
  Copy number: High Copy
Gene/Insert
  Gene/Insert name: XIAP
  Species: H. sapiens (human)
  Mutation: WT
  GenBank ID: NM_001167.3
  Entrez Gene: XIAP (a.k.a. API3, BIRC4, IAP-3, ILP1, MIHA, XLP2, hIAP-3, hIAP3)
  Promoter: None
  Cloning method: Gateway Cloning
  Sequencing primers: 5′ M13pUC-fwd; 3′ M13-Rev
Terms and licenses: Academic/Nonprofit Terms; Industry Terms: Not Available to Industry
Depositor comments: Closed state: stop codon immediately follows insert Supporting reference: Systematic morphological profiling of human gene and allele function via Cell Painting. Rohban MH, et al. Elife. 2017, Mar 18;6. pii: e24060. PubMed PMID 28315521
How to cite: pDONR223_XIAP_WT was a gift from Jesse Boehm & William Hahn & David Root (Addgene plasmid # 82170 ; http://n2t.net/addgene:82170 ; RRID:Addgene_82170)
