>Addgene plasmid #82170 | pDONR223_XIAP_WT | depositor partial sequence | sequence record 155541 | Insert sequence
ATGACTTTTAACAGTTTTGAAGGATCTAAAACTTGTGTACCTGCAGACATCAATAAGGAAGAAGAATTTG
TAGAAGAGTTTAATAGATTAAAAACTTTTGCTAATTTTCCAAGTGGTAGTCCTGTTTCAGCATCAACACT
GGCACGAGCAGGGTTTCTTTATACTGGTGAAGGAGATACCGTGCGGTGCTTTAGTTGTCATGCAGCTGTA
GATAGGTGGCAATATGGAGACTCAGCAGTTGGAAGACACAGGAAAGTATCCCCAAATTGCAGATTTATCA
ACGGCTTTTATCTTGAAAATAGTGCCACGCAGTCTACAAATTCTGGTATCCAGAATGGTCAGTACAAAGT
TGAAAACTATCTGGGAAGCAGAGATCATTTTGCCTTAGACAGGCCATCTGAGACACATGCAGACTATCTT
TTGAGAACTGGGCAGGTTGTAGATATATCAGACACCATATACCCGAGGAACCCTGCCATGTATAGTGAAG
AAGCTAGATTAAAGTCCTTTCAGAACTGGCCAGACTATGCTCACCTAACCCCAAGAGAGTTAGCAAGTGC
TGGACTCTACTACACAGGTATTGGTGACCAAGTGCAGTGCTTTTGTTGTGGTGGAAAACTGAAAAATTGG
GAACCTTGTGATCGTGCCTGGTCAGAACACAGGCGACACTTTCCTAATTGCTTCTTTGTTTTGGGCCGGA
ATCTTAATATTCGAAGTGAATCTGATGCTGTGAGTTCTGATAGGAATTTCCCAAATTCAACAAATCTTCC
AAGAAATCCATCCATGGCAGATTATGAAGCACGGATCTTTACTTTTGGGACATGGATATACTCAGTTAAC
AAGGAGCAGCTTGCAAGAGCTGGATTTATGCTTTAGGTGAAGGTGATAAAGTAAAGTGCTTTCACTGTGG
AGGAGGGCTAACTGATTGGAAGCCCAGTGAAGACCCTTGGGAACAACATGCTAAATGGTATCCAGGGTGC
AAATATCTGTTAGAACAGAAGGGACAAGAATATATAAACAATATTCATTTAACTCATTCACTTGAGGAGT
GTCTGGTAAGAACTACTGAGAAAACACCATCACTAACTAGAAGAATTGATGATACCATCTTCCAAAATCC
TATGGTACAAGAAGCTATACGAATGGGGTTCAGTTTCAAGGACATTAAGAAAATAATGGAGGAAAAAATT
CAGATATCTGGGAGCAACTATAAATCACTTGAGGTTCTGGTTGCAGATCTAGTGAATGCTCAGAAAGACA
GTATGCAAGATGAGTCAAGTCAGACTTCATTACAGAAAGAGATTAGTACTGAAGAGCAGCTAAGGCGCCT
GCAAGAGGAGAAGCTTTGCAAAATCTGTATGGATAGAAATATTGCTATCGTTTTTGTTCCTTGTGGACAT
CTAGTCACTTGTAAACAATGTGCTGAAGCAGTTGACAAGTGTCCCATGTGCTACACAGTCATTACTTTCA
AGCAAAAAATTTTTATGTCT
